>Addgene plasmid #67338 | pDONR221-ARL14 | addgene partial sequence | sequence record 119311 | M13-Rev 5'-CAGGAAACAGCTATGACC-3'
TCAGCTGGATGGCAAATAATGATTTTATTTTGACTGATAGTGACCTGTTCGTTGCAACAAATTGATAAGC
AATGCTTTCTTATAATGCCAACTTTGTACAAGAAAGCTGGGTCCTATCAGTTCTGCTTGAAGAACGCCAA
AGTGTCTCCTCTTGATTTCATGTGGCTCTTCACAAATCCAGTTAATTTCCTGAACCCCTGGGCCAGCCCC
TCCCCTGTGAGGGCACAGCAGGGTTGCACATACCAGTTCCGGTCACTGCAAAGCTTCTTCACTTTGAACA
TTCTGGTGATGTCCTCAGCAGTCAGAGCTCCAGGCATGTCTTGTTTGTTGGCTAATAGAACAACAGGCAC
ATTTTTAATGTGTTCATTCTTCAAAATGTGCTCAAACTGTCTCTGAGACTCTTCCAGTCGCTGTTTGTCT
GTACTGTCCACAACATACACCAGCCCATCGGTGTTCTCACAGTAACAGCCCCAAACAGTTCTCATTTTTT
CCTGTCCTCCAACATCCCAGACTGTGAGTGAAAAATTCCTTTCCAACTCGATCATTTCCACATTGAAACC
TATTGTAGGGATGGTGGTAATATCCTTAGCAAGCTTTAATTTATAAAGGAGAGTAGACTTCCCAGCTGAG
TCAAGTCCCAAAAGAAGAACTTGGGCTTGTTTGGTTTGCGGATTTTTAGAACCCAGCGAACCCATGGTTC
TATCTCCTTCTAAGCCTGCTTTTTTGTACAAAGTTGGCATTATAAAAAAGCATTGCTCATCAAATTTGTT
GCAACGAACAGGTCACTATCAGTCAAAATAAAATCATTATTTGGGGCCCG
