[The description below was written by a language model from this plasmid's Addgene catalogue record.]
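Description:
pDONR221-ARL14 is a Gateway entry clone built on the commercial pDONR221 backbone and carrying the open reading frame of human ARL14 (also known as ARF7), a member of the ARF family of small regulatory GTPases. It is propagated in standard E. coli cloning strains as a high-copy plasmid under kanamycin selection. Although the catalogue lists it under bacterial expression, the record states that there is no promoter driving the insert, consistent with its role as an entry vector: the coding sequence is stored rather than expressed. After Gateway cloning into a pDONR vector the insert is normally flanked by attL recombination sites, which allow it to be moved by an LR recombination reaction into any compatible destination vector that provides the promoter, tags and host-specific elements. No feature table is provided, so the exact positions of these sites, the origin of replication and the resistance cassette are not documented here.

The ARL14 insert retains its native stop codon, which means it is suited to destination vectors giving untagged protein or N-terminal fusions, but not C-terminal fusions, since translation would terminate before any downstream tag. The record also notes a sequence difference: a C to T change at base 172 of the coding sequence, producing an L58F amino acid substitution. The record does not say whether this is a natural variant or a cloning artefact, so users should consider it when interpreting functional results. The insert can be verified by sequencing from the flanking M13 forward and reverse primer sites. The plasmid belongs to a toolbox collection of constructs for expressing or knocking down human ARF, ARL and SAR GTPases.
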