Addgene plasmid #67338: pDONR221-ARL14
Purpose: hArl14 with stop codon in Gateway Entry vector
Depositing lab: Richard Kahn. Depositing organization: Emory University. Publication: Tool box: Plasmids for the expression or knockdown of human ARF Family GTPases (ARF/ARL/SAR) and their co-expression in bacteria with N-myristoyltransferases. Kerr SC, Kahn RA. Cell Logist. 2015 Sep 21;5(3):e1090523. doi: 10.1080/21592799.2015.1090523. eCollection 2015 Jul-Sep. PubMed 27057421.
Backbone
  Vector backbone: pDONR221
  Backbone manufacturer: Life Technologies
  Vector type: Bacterial Expression ; Gateway Entry vector
Growth in bacteria
  Bacterial resistance: Kanamycin, 50 μg/mL
  Growth temperature: 37°C
  Growth strain: DH5alpha
  Copy number: High Copy
Gene/Insert
  Gene/Insert name: ARL14 (alt name: pRK17s-221)
  Species: H. sapiens (human)
  Mutation: bp 172 C to T; aa L58F
  Entrez Gene: ARL14 (a.k.a. ARF7)
  Promoter: None
  Cloning method: Gateway Cloning
  Sequencing primers: 5′ M13-Fwd; 3′ M13-Rev
Terms and licenses: Academic/Nonprofit Terms; Industry Terms: Not Available to Industry
How to cite: pDONR221-ARL14 was a gift from Richard Kahn (Addgene plasmid # 67338 ; http://n2t.net/addgene:67338 ; RRID:Addgene_67338)
